>Addgene plasmid #56329 | mVenus-H3.3-N-14 | addgene full sequence | sequence record 320062 | Addgene NGS Result
CAATTACGGGGTCATTAGTTCATAGCCCATATATGGAGTTCCGCGTTACATAACTTACGGTAAATGGCCC
GCCTGGCTGACCGCCCAACGACCCCCGCCCATTGACGTCAATAATGACGTATGTTCCCATAGTAACGCCA
ATAGGGACTTTCCATTGACGTCAATGGGTGGAGTATTTACGGTAAACTGCCCACTTGGCAGTACATCAAG
TGTATCATATGCCAAGTACGCCCCCTATTGACGTCAATGACGGTAAATGGCCCGCCTGGCATTATGCCCA
GTACATGACCTTATGGGACTTTCCTACTTGGCAGTACATCTACGTATTAGTCATCGCTATTACCATGGTG
ATGCGGTTTTGGCAGTACATCAATGGGCGTGGATAGCGGTTTGACTCACGGGGATTTCCAAGTCTCCACC
CCATTGACGTCAATGGGAGTTTGTTTTGGCACCAAAATCAACGGGACTTTCCAAAATGTCGTAACAACTC
CGCCCCATTGACGCAAATGGGCGGTAGGCGTGTACGGTGGGAGGTCTATATAAGCAGAGCTGGTTTAGTG
AACCGTCAGATCCGCTAGCGCTACCGGACTCAGATCTCGAGCTCAAGCTTCGCCACC
[408 nt withheld, positions 618-1025]
GGGTCCGGAAGCGCAGGCAGTGGGGATCCACCGGTCGCCACCATGGTGAGCAAGGGCGAGGAGCTGTTCA
CCGGGGTGGTGCCCATCCTGGTCGAGCTGGACGGCGACGTAAACGGCCACAAGTTCAGCGTGTCCGGCGA
GGGCGAGGGCGATGCCACCTACGGCAAGCTGACCCTGAAGCTGATCTGCACCACCGGCAAGCTGCCCGTG
CCCTGGCCCACCCTCGTGACCACCCTGGGCTACGGCCTGCAGTGCTTCGCCCGCTACCCCGACCACATGA
AGCAGCACGACTTCTTCAAGTCCGCCATGCCCGAAGGCTACGTCCAGGAGCGCACCATCTTCTTCAAGGA
CGACGGCAACTACAAGACCCGCGCCGAGGTGAAGTTCGAGGGCGACACCCTGGTGAACCGCATCGAGCTG
AAGGGCATCGACTTCAAGGAGGACGGCAACATCCTGGGGCACAAGCTGGAGTACAACTACAACAGCCACA
ACGTCTATATCACCGCCGACAAGCAGAAGAACGGCATCAAGGCCAACTTCAAGATCCGCCACAACATCGA
GGACGGCGGCGTGCAGCTCGCCGACCACTACCAGCAGAACACCCCCATCGGCGACGGCCCCGTGCTGCTG
CCCGACAACCACTACCTGAGCTACCAGTCCAAGCTGAGCAAAGACCCCAACGAGAAGCGCGATCACATGG
TCCTGCTGGAGTTCGTGACCGCCGCCGGGATCACTCTCGGCATGGACGAGCTGTACAAGTAAAGCGGCCG
CGACTCTAGATCATAATCAGCCATACCACATTTGTAGAGGTTTTACTTGCTTTAAAAAACCTCCCACACC
TCCCCCTGAACCTGAAACATAAAATGAATGCAATTGTTGTTGTTAACTTGTTTATTGCAGCTTATAATGG
TTACAAATAAAGCAATAGCATCACAAATTTCACAAATAAAGCATTTTTTTCACTGCATTCTAGTTGTGGT
TTGTCCAAACTCATCAATGTATCTTAAGGCGTAAATTGTAAGCGTTAATATTTTGTTAAAATTCGCGTTA
AATTTTTGTTAAATCAGCTCATTTTTTAACCAATAGGCCGAAATCGGCAAAATCCCTTATAAATCAAAAG
AATAGACCGAGATAGGGT
[37 nt withheld, positions 2164-2200]
AAAGAACGTGGACTCCAACGTCAAAGG
[49 nt withheld, positions 2228-2276]
T
[91 nt withheld, positions 2278-2368]
G
[124 nt withheld, positions 2370-2493]
CAGGTGGCACTTTTCGGGGAAATGTGCGCGGAACCCCTATTTGTTTATTTTTCTAAATACATTCAAATAT
GTATCCGCTCATGAGACAATAACCCTGATAAATGCTTCAATAATATTGAAAAAGGAAGAGTCCTGAGGCG
GAAAGAACCAGCTGTGGAATGTGTGTCAGTTAGGGTGTGGAAAGTCCCCAGGCTCCCCAGCAGGCAGAAG
TATGCAAAGCATGCATCTCAATTAGTCAGCAACCAGGTGTGGAAAGTCCCCAGGCTCCCCAGCAGGCAGA
AGTATGCAAAGCATGCATCTCAATTAGTCAGCAACCATAGTCCCGCCCCTAACTCCGCCCATCCCGCCCC
TAACTCCGCCCAGTTCCGCCCATTCTCCGCCCCATGGCTGACTAATTTTTTTTATTTATGCAGAGGCCGA
GGCCGCCTCGGCCTCTGAGCTATTCCAGAAGTAGTGAGGAGGCTTTTTTGGAGGCCTAGGCTTTTGCAAA
GATCGATCAAGAGACAGGATGAGGATCGTTTCGCATGATTGAACAAGATGGATTGCACGCAGGTTCTCCG
GCCGCTTGGGTGGAGAGGCTATTCGGCTATGACTGGGCACAACAGACAATCGGCTGCTCTGATGCCGCCG
TGTTCCGGCTGTCAGCGCAGGGGCGCCCGGTTCTTTTTGTCAAGACCGACCTGTCCGGTGCCCTGAATGA
ACTGCAAGACGAGGCAGCGCGGCTATCGTGGCTGGCCACGACGGGCGTTCCTTGCGCAGCTGTGCTCGAC
GTTGTCACTGAAGCGGGAAGGGACTGGCTGCTATTGGGCGAAGTGCCGGGGCAGGATCTCCTGTCATCTC
ACCTTGCTCCTGCCGAGAAAGTATCCATCATGGCTGATGCAATGCGGCGGCTGCATACGCTTGATCCGGC
TACCTGCCCATTCGACCACCAAGCGAAACATCGCATCGAGCGAGCACGTACTCGGATGGAAGCCGGTCTT
GTCGATCAGGATGATCTGGACGAAGAGCATCAGGGGCTCGCGCCAGCCGAACTGTTCGCCAGGCTCAAGG
CGAGCATGCCCGACGGCGAGGATCTCGTCGTGACCCATGGCGATGCCTGCTTGCCGAATATCATGGTGGA
AAATGGCCGCTTTTCTGGATTCATCGACTGTGGCCGGCTGGGTGTGGCGGACCGCTATCAGGACATAGCG
TTGGCTACCCGTGATATTGCTGAAGAGCTTGGCGGCGAATGGGCTGACCGCTTCCTCGTGCTTTACGGTA
TCGCCGCTCCCGATTCGCAGCGCATCGCCTTCTATCGCCTTCTTGACGAGTTCTTCTGAGCGGGACTCTG
GGGTTCGAAATGACCGACCAAGCGACGCCCAACCTGCCATCACGAGATTTCGATTCCACCGCCGCCTTCT
ATGAAAGGTTGGGCTTCGGAATCGTTTTCCGGGACGCCGGCTGGATGATCCTCCAGCGCGGGGATCTCAT
GCTGGAGTTCTTCGCCCACCCTAGGGGGAGGCTAACTGAAACACGGAAGGAGACAATACCGGAAGGAACC
CGCGCTATGACGGCAATAAAAAGACAGAATAAAACGCACGGTGTTGGGTCGTTTGTTCATAAACGCGGGG
TTCGGTCCCAGGGCTGGCACTCTGTCGATACCCCACCGAGACCCCATTGGGGCCAATACGCCCGCGTTTC
TTCCTTTTCCCCACCCCACCCCCCAAGTTCGGGTGAAGGCCCAGGGCTCGCAGCCAACGTCGGGGCGGCA
GGCCCTGCCATAGCCTCAGGTTACTCATATATACTTTAGATTGATTTAAAACTTCATTTTTAATTTAAAA
GGATCTAGGTGAAGATCCTTTTTGATAATCTCATGACCAAAATCCCTTAACGTGAGTTTTCGTTCCACTG
AGCGTCAGACCCCGTAGAAAAGATCAAAGGATCTTCTTGAGATCCTTTTTTTCTGCGCGTAATCTGCTGC
TTGCAAACAAAAAAACCACCGCTACCAGCGGTGGTTTGTTTGCCGGATCAAGAGCTACCAACTCTTTTTC
CGAAGGTAACTGGCTTCAGCAGAGCGCAGATACCAAATACTGTTCTTCTAGTGTAGCCGTAGTTAGGCCA
CCACTTCAAGAACTCTGTAGCACCGCCTACATACCTCGCTCTGCTAATCCTGTTACCAGTGGCTGCTGCC
AGTGGCGATAAGTCGTGTCTTACCGGGTTGGACTCAAGACGATAGTTACCGGATAAGGCGCAGCGGTCGG
GCTGAACGGGGGGTTCGTGCACACAGCCCAGCTTGGAGCGAACGACCTACACCGAACTGAGATACCTACA
GCGTGAGCTATGAGAAAGCGCCACGCTTCCCGAAGGGAGAAAGGCGGACAGGTATCCGGTAAGCGGCAGG
GTCGGAACAGGAGAGCGCACGAGGGAGCTTCCAGGGGGAAACGCCTGGTATCTTTATAGTCCTGTCGGGT
TTCGCCACCTCTGACTTGAGCGTCGATTTTTGTGATGCTCGTCAGGGGGGCGGAGCCTATGGAAAAACGC
CAGCAACGCGGCCTTTTTACGGTTCCTGGCCTTTTGCTGGCCTTTTGCTCACATGTTCTTTCCTGCGTTA
TCCCCTGATTCTGTGGATAACCGTATTACCGCCATGCATTAGTTATTAATAGTAAT
Features (pLannotate 1.2.2; 16 found; start..end, strand, type, name):
     44..347     +  enhancer       CMV enhancer: human cytomegalovirus immediate early enhancer
    348..551     +  promoter       CMV promoter: human cytomegalovirus (CMV) immediate early promoter
    574..612     +  misc_feature   MCS (fragment): multiple cloning site
    618..1025    +  CDS            His3.3A (sequence withheld): H33A_DROME - Experimental evidence at protein level: Swiss-Prot protein existence level 1. Variant histone H3 which replaces conventional H3 in a wide range of nucleosomes in active genes and is specifically enriched in modifications associated with active chromatin. Constitutes the predominant form of histone H3 in non-dividing cells and is incorporated into chromatin independently of DNA synthesis. Deposited at sites of nucleosomal displacement throughout transcribed genes, suggesting that it represents an epigenetic imprint of transcriptionally active chromatin. Nucleosomes wrap and compact
   1068..1787    +  CDS            mVenus: Venus YFP with monomerizing A206K mutation (Nagai et al., 2002; Kremers et al., 2006) mammalian codon-optimized
   1804..1887    +  CDS            large T antigen (fragment): large T antigen from SV40 (simian virus 40)
   1910..2031    +  polyA_signal   SV40 poly(A) signal: SV40 polyadenylation signal
   2065..2493    -  rep_origin     f1 ori (sequence partly withheld): f1 bacteriophage origin of replication; arrow indicates direction of (+) strand synthesis
   2520..2624    +  promoter       AmpR promoter: bla
   2626..2983    +  promoter       SV40 promoter: SV40 enhancer and early promoter
   3018..3812    +  CDS            NeoR/KanR: aminoglycoside phosphotransferase from Tn5; aph(3')-II (or nptII); confers resistance to neomycin, kanamycin, and G418 (Geneticin®)
   3833..3985    +  CDS            ble (fragment): BLE_KLEPN - Experimental evidence at protein level: Swiss-Prot protein existence level 1. Binding protein with a strong affinity to the bleomycin family of antibiotics. Binds to CL990; an antimitotic-antibiotic compound. From Klebsiella pneumoniae.
   4044..4091    +  polyA_signal   HSV TK poly(A) signal: herpes simplex virus thymidine kinase polyadenylation signal (Cole and Stacy, 1985)
   4182..4198    -  polyA_signal   bGH poly(A) signal (fragment): bovine growth hormone polyadenylation signal
   4420..5008    +  rep_origin     ori: high-copy-number ColE1/pMB1/pBR322/pUC origin of replication
   5123..5139    +  enhancer       CMV enhancer (fragment): human cytomegalovirus immediate early enhancer
