[The description below was written by a language model from this plasmid's Addgene catalogue record and pLannotate feature annotations shown in this document.]
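Description:
mVenus-H3.3-N-14 is a mammalian expression plasmid built on the mVenus-N1 backbone that produces the mouse histone variant H3.3 (H3f3b) fused at its C terminus to the yellow fluorescent protein mVenus. The sequenced record is about 5.1 kb. Transcription of the fusion is driven by the human cytomegalovirus immediate early enhancer and promoter. The H3.3 coding region sits just downstream of the remaining multiple cloning site and is followed, after a short linker interval, by mVenus, a mammalian codon-optimized Venus carrying the monomerizing A206K mutation. An SV40 polyadenylation signal terminates the transcript. The automated annotation labels the histone reading frame by its match to the Drosophila H3.3 protein, which likely reflects the very high conservation of this histone; the catalogue entry gives the insert as mouse.

The plasmid is propagated in E. coli from a high-copy ColE1/pUC-type origin and also carries an f1 origin. A single Tn5 aminoglycoside phosphotransferase gene serves for selection in both hosts. A bacterial promoter allows kanamycin selection in E. coli, and the SV40 enhancer/early promoter with an HSV TK polyadenylation signal allows G418 selection of stably transfected mammalian cells. Short fragments annotated as large T antigen, ble and bGH poly(A) appear to be backbone remnants or partial matches rather than functional elements.

H3.3 is incorporated into nucleosomes independently of DNA synthesis and is enriched in active chromatin. The fusion therefore serves as a nuclear/chromatin localization marker for fluorescence imaging, with recorded excitation at 515 nm and emission at 528 nm.
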