Addgene plasmid #56329: mVenus-H3.3-N-14
Purpose: Localization: Nucleus/Histones, Excitation: 515, Emission: 528
Depositing lab: Michael Davidson. Depositing organization: Florida State University, Tallahassee.
Backbone
  Vector backbone: mVenus-N1
  Backbone size w/o insert (bp): 4750
  Vector type: Mammalian Expression
  Selectable markers: Neomycin (select with G418)
Growth in bacteria
  Bacterial resistance: Kanamycin, 50 μg/mL
  Growth temperature: 37°C
  Growth strain: DH5alpha
  Copy number: High Copy
Gene/Insert
  Gene/Insert name: H3.3 (alt name: NM_008211.3)
  Species: M. musculus (mouse)
  Entrez Gene: H3f3b (a.k.a. 9430068D06Rik, H3-3a, H3-3b, H3.3B)
  Promoter: CMV
  Tag / fusion protein: mVenus (C terminal on backbone)
  Cloning method: Unknown
  Sequencing primers: 5′ CMV-F; 3′ SV40pA-R
Terms and licenses: Academic/Nonprofit Terms; Industry Terms
Depositor comments: . Excitation = 515; Emission = 528
How to cite: mVenus-H3.3-N-14 was a gift from Michael Davidson (Addgene plasmid # 56329 ; http://n2t.net/addgene:56329 ; RRID:Addgene_56329)
