>Addgene plasmid #56329 | mVenus-H3.3-N-14 | depositor partial sequence | sequence record 87230 | insert sequence
ACGTCAGATCCGCTAGCGCTACCGGACTCAGATCTCGAGCTCAAGCTTCGCCACC
[408 nt withheld, positions 56-463]
GGGTCCGGAAGCGCAGGCAGTGGGGATCCACCGGTCGCCACCATGGTGAGCAAGGGCGAGGAGCTGTTCA
CCGGGGTGGTGCCCATCCTGGTCGAGCTGGACGGCGACGTAAACGGCCACAAGTTCAGCGTGTCCGGCGA
GGGCGAGGGCGATGCCACCTACGGCAAGCTGACCCTGAAGCTGATCTGCACCACCGGCAAGCTGCCCGTG
CCCTGGCCCACCCTCGTGACCACCCTGGGCTACGGCCTGCAGTGCTTCGCCCGCTACCCCGACCACATGA
AGCAGCACGACTTCTTCAAGTCCGCCATGCCCGAAGGCTACGTCCAGGAGCGCACCATCTTCTTCAAGGA
CGACGGCAACTACAAGACCCGCGCCGAGGTGAAGTTCGAGGGCGACACCCTGGTGAACCGCATCGAGCTG
AAGGGCATCGACTTCAAGGAGGACGGCAACATCCTGGGGCACAAGCTGGAGTACAACTACAACAGCCACA
ACGTCTATATCACCGCCGACAAGCAGAAGAACGGCATCAAGGCCAACTTCAAGATCCGCCACAACATCGA
GGACGGCGGCGTGCAGCTCGCCGACCACTACCAGCAGAACACCCCCATCGGCGACGGCCCCGTGCTGCTG
CCCGACAACCACTACCTGAGCTACCAGTCCAAGCTGAGCAAAGACCCCAACGAGAAGCGCGATCACATGG
TCCTGCTGGAGTTCGTGACCGCCGCCGGGATCACTCTCGGCATGGACGAGCTGTACAAGTAAAGCGGCCG
CGACTCTAGATCATAATCAGCCATACCACATTG
